>Addgene plasmid #144682 | TFORF3206 | depositor partial sequence | sequence record 286162 | Barcode
CGTAATCCTGAAAATTAGATTTTA
